>Addgene plasmid #135603 | pSP64-GFP-ePDZ-CAAX | addgene full sequence | sequence record 268860 | Addgene NGS Result
CTTGTTCTTTTTGCAGAAGCTCAGAATAAACGCTCAACTTTGGCAGATCTATGCCATCGGGGCCCATGGT
GAGCAAGGGCGAGGAGCTGTTCACCGGGGTGGTGCCCATCCTGGTCGAGCTGGACGGCGACGTAAACGGC
CACAAGTTCAGCGTGTCCGGCGAGGGCGAGGGCGATGCCACCTACGGCAAGCTGACCCTGAAGTTCATCT
GCACCACCGGCAAGCTGCCCGTGCCCTGGCCCACCCTCGTGACCACCCTGACCTACGGCGTGCAGTGCTT
CAGCCGCTACCCCGACCACATGAAGCAGCACGACTTCTTCAAGTCCGCCATGCCCGAAGGCTACGTCCAG
GAGCGCACCATCTTCTTCAAGGACGACGGCAACTACAAGACCCGCGCCGAGGTGAAGTTCGAGGGCGACA
CCCTGGTGAACCGCATCGAGCTGAAGGGCATCGACTTCAAGGAGGACGGCAACATCCTGGGGCACAAGCT
GGAGTACAACTACAACAGCCACAACGTCTATATCATGGCCGACAAGCAGAAGAACGGCATCAAGGTGAAC
TTCAAGATCCGCCACAACATCGAGGACGGCAGCGTGCAGCTCGCCGACCACTACCAGCAGAACACCCCCA
TCGGCGACGGCCCCGTGCTGCTGCCCGACAACCACTACCTGAGCACCCAGTCCGCCCTGAGCAAAGACCC
CAACGAGAAGCGCGATCACATGGTCCTGCTGGAGTTCGTGACCGCCGCCGGGATCACTCTCGGCATGGAC
GAGCTATACAAGTCCGGAGGGGATCGGTGGAGCTCCACCGGTGGCGGCCGCATGCCAGAACTTGGATTTA
GCATATCAGGTGGTGTCGGGGGTAGAGGAAACCCATTCAGACCTGATGATGATGGTATATTTGTAACAAG
GGTACAACCTGAAGGACCAGCATCAAAATTACTGCAGCCAGGTGATAAAATTATTCAGGCTAATGGCTAC
AGTTTTATAAATATTGAACATGGACAAGCAGTGTCCTTGCTAAAAACTTTCCAGAATACAGTTGAACTCA
TCATTGTACGAGAAGTTGGTAACGGTGCAAAACAAGAGATTCGAGTGAGGGTTGAAAAAGACGGTGGTTC
TGGAGGCGTTTCTTCTGTTCCGACCAATCTGGAAGTTGTTGCTGCGACCCCGACTAGCCTGCTGATCAGC
TGGGATGCGTATAGGGAGCTTCCGGTTAGTTATTACCGTATCACGTACGGTGAAACCGGTGGTAACTCCC
CGGTTCAGGAATTCACTGTACCTGGTTCCAAGTCTACTGCTACCATCAGCGGCCTGAAACCGGGTGTCGA
CTATACCATCACTGTATACGCACATTACAACTACCATTACTACTCTAGCCCAATCTCGATTAACTACCGT
ACCTCTAGACTCGAGAAGGATGGTAAGAAAAAGAAGAAGAAGTCAAAAACCAAGTGTGTTATCATGTAAA
CTAGTGACTGACTAGGATCTGGTTACCACTAAACCAGCCTCAAGAACACCCGAATGGAGTCTCTAAGCTA
CATAATACCAACTTACACTTTACAAAATGTTGTCCCCCAAAATGTAGCCATTCGTATCTGCTCCTAATAA
AAAGAAAGTTTCTTCACATTCTAAAAAAAAAAAAAAAAAAAAAAAAAAAAAAAMCCCCCCCCCCCCCCCC
TGCAGGTCGACTCTAGAGGATCCCCGGGCGAGCTCGAATTCGTAATCATGTCATAGCTGTTTCCTGTGTG
AAATTGTTATCCGCTCACAATTCCACACAACATACGAGCCGGAAGCATAAAGTGTAAAGCCTGGGGTGCC
TAATGAGTGAGCTAACTCACATTAATTGCGTTGCGCTCACTGCCCGCTTTCCAGTCGGGAAACCTGTCGT
GCCAGCTGCATTAATGAATCGGCCAACGCGCGGGGAGAGGCGGTTTGCGTATTGGGCGCTCTTCCGCTTC
CTCGCTCACTGACTCGCTGCGCTCGGTCGTTCGGCTGCGGCGAGCGGTATCAGCTCACTCAAAGGCGGTA
ATACGGTTATCCACAGAATCAGGGGATAACGCAGGAAAGAACATGTGAGCAAAAGGCCAGCAAAAGGCCA
GGAACCGTAAAAAGGCCGCGTTGCTGGCGTTTTTCCATAGGCTCCGCCCCCCTGACGAGCATCACAAAAA
TCGACGCTCAAGTCAGAGGTGGCGAAACCCGACAGGACTATAAAGATACCAGGCGTTTCCCCCTGGAAGC
TCCCTCGTGCGCTCTCCTGTTCCGACCCTGCCGCTTACCGGATACCTGTCCGCCTTTCTCCCTTCGGGAA
GCGTGGCGCTTTCTCATAGCTCACGCTGTAGGTATCTCAGTTCGGTGTAGGTCGTTCGCTCCAAGCTGGG
CTGTGTGCACGAACCCCCCGTTCAGCCCGACCGCTGCGCCTTATCCGGTAACTATCGTCTTGAGTCCAAC
CCGGTAAGACACGACTTATCGCCACTGGCAGCAGCCACTGGTAACAGGATTAGCAGAGCGAGGTATGTAG
GCGGTGCTACAGAGTTCTTGAAGTGGTGGCCTAACTACGGCTACACTAGAAGAACAGTATTTGGTATCTG
CGCTCTGCTGAAGCCAGTTACCTTCGGAAAAAGAGTTGGTAGCTCTTGATCCGGCAAACAAACCACCGCT
GGTAGCGGTGGTTTTTTTGTTTGCAAGCAGCAGATTACGCGCAGAAAAAAAGGATCTCAAGAAGATCCTT
TGATCTTTTCTACGGGGTCTGACGCTCAGTGGAACGAAAACTCACGTTAAGGGATTTTGGTCATGAGATT
ATCAAAAAGGATCTTCACCTAGATCCTTTTAAATTAAAAATGAAGTTTTAAATCAATCTAAAGTATATAT
GAGTAAACTTGGTCTGACAGTTACCAATGCTTAATCAGTGAGGCACCTATCTCAGCGATCTGTCTATTTC
GTTCATCCATAGTTGCCTGACTCCCCGTCGTGTAGATAACTACGATACGGGAGGGCTTACCATCTGGCCC
CAGTGCTGCAATGATACCGCGAGACCCACGCTCACCGGCTCCAGATTTATCAGCAATAAACCAGCCAGCC
GGAAGGGCCGAGCGCAGAAGTGGTCCTGCAACTTTATCCGCCTCCATCCAGTCTATTAATTGTTGCCGGG
AAGCTAGAGTAAGTAGTTCGCCAGTTAATAGTTTGCGCAACGTTGTTGCCATTGCTACAGGCATCGTGGT
GTCACGCTCGTCGTTTGGTATGGCTTCATTCAGCTCCGGTTCCCAACGATCAAGGCGAGTTACATGATCC
CCCATGTTGTGCAAAAAAGCGGTTAGCTCCTTCGGTCCTCCGATCGTTGTCAGAAGTAAGTTGGCCGCAG
TGTTATCACTCATGGTTATGGCAGCACTGCATAATTCTCTTACTGTCATGCCATCCGTAAGATGCTTTTC
TGTGACTGGTGAGTACTCAACCAAGTCATTCTGAGAATAGTGTATGCGGCGACCGAGTTGCTCTTGCCCG
GCGTCAATACGGGATAATACCGCGCCACATAGCAGAACTTTAAAAGTGCTCATCATTGGAAAACGTTCTT
CGGGGCGAAAACTCTCAAGGATCTTACCGCTGTTGAGATCCAGTTCGATGTAACCCACTCGTGCACCCAA
CTGATCTTCAGCATCTTTTACTTTCACCAGCGTTTCTGGGTGAGCAAAAACAGGAAGGCAAAATGCCGCA
AAAAAGGGAATAAGGGCGACACGGAAATGTTGAATACTCATACTCTTCCTTTTTCAATATTATTGAAGCA
TTTATCAGGGTTATTGTCTCATGAGCGGATACATATTTGAATGTATTTAGAAAAATAAACAAATAGGGGT
TCCGCGCACATTTCCCCGAAAAGTGCCACCTGACGTCTAAGAAACCATTATTATCATGACATTAACCTAT
AAAAATAGGCGTATCACGAGGCCCTTTCGTCTCGCGCGTTTCGGTGATGACGGTGAAAACCTCTGACACA
TGCAGCTCCCGGAGACGGTCACAGCTTGTCTGTAAGCGGATGCCGGGAGCAGACAAGCCCGTCAGGGCGC
GTCAGCGGGTGTTGGCGGGTGTCGGGGCTGGCTTAACTATGCGGCATCAGAGCAGATTGTACTGAGAGTG
CACCATTCGACGCTCTCCCTTATGCGACTCCTGCATTAGGAAGCAGCCCAGTAGTAGGTTGAGGCCGTTG
AGCACCGCCGCCGCAAGGAATGGTGCATGCAAGGAGATGGCGCCCAACAGTCCCCCGGCCACGGGGCCTG
CCACCATACCCACGCCGAAACAAGCGCTCATGAGCCCGAAGTGGCGAGCCCGATCTTCCCCATCGGTGAT
GTCGGCGATATAGGCGCCAGCAACCGCACCTGTGGCGCCGGTGATGCCGGCCACGATGCGTCCGGCGTAG
AGGATCTGGCTAGCGATGACCCTGCTGATTGGTTCGCTGACCATTTCCGGGTGCGGGACGGCGTTACCAG
AAACTCAGAAGGTTCGTCCAACCAAACCGACTCTGACGGCAGTTTACGAGAGAGATGATAGGGTCTGCTT
CAGTAAGCCAGATGCTACACAATTAGGCTTGTACATATTGTCGTTAGAACGCGGCTACAATTAATACATA
ACCTTATGTATCATACACATACGATTTAGGTGACACTATAGAATACAAGCTTG
Features (pLannotate 1.2.2; 16 found; start..end, strand, type, name):
      1..43      +  5'UTR          Xenopus globin 5'-UTR: translational enhancer from the 5'-UTR of the major beta-globin gene of Xenopus laevis
     66..782     +  CDS            EGFP: EGFP is a basic (constitutively fluorescent) green fluorescent protein published in 1996, derived from Aequorea victoria. It is reported to be a rapidly-maturing weak dimer with moderate acid sensitivity.
    825..1067    +  CDS            ERBIN (fragment): ERBIN_HUMAN - Also known as ERBB2IP From Homo sapiens (Human).
   1128..1352    +  CDS            FINC_PLEWA (fragment): Experimental evidence at transcript level: Swiss-Prot protein existence level 2. Fibronectins bind cell surfaces and various compounds including collagen, fibrin, heparin, DNA, and actin. Fibronectins are involved in cell adhesion, cell motility, opsonization, wound healing, and maintenance of cell shape. May be involved in osteoblast compaction (By similarity). From Pleurodeles waltl (Iberian ribbed newt).
   1502..1627    +  3'UTR          Xenopus globin 3'-UTR: 3'-UTR of the major beta-globin gene of Xenopus laevis
   1754..1770    -  protein_bind   lac operator: The lac repressor binds to the lac operator to inhibit transcription in E. coli. This inhibition can be relieved by adding lactose or isopropyl-β-D-thiogalactopyranoside (IPTG). lac repressor encoded by lacI
   1778..1808    -  promoter       lac promoter: promoter for the E. coli lac operon
   1823..1844    -  protein_bind   CAP binding site: CAP binding activates transcription in the presence of cAMP. E. coli catabolite activator protein
   1857..1949    -  CDS            lacI (fragment): lac repressor; lacI; The lac repressor binds to the lac operator to inhibit transcription in E. coli. This inhibition can be relieved by adding lactose or isopropyl-β-D-thiogalactopyranoside (IPTG).
   2132..2720    -  rep_origin     ori: high-copy-number ColE1/pMB1/pBR322/pUC origin of replication
   2891..3751    -  CDS            AmpR: β-lactamase; bla; confers resistance to ampicillin, carbenicillin, and related antibiotics
   3752..3856    -  promoter       AmpR promoter: bla
   3951..3986    +  CDS            rop (fragment): Rop protein, which maintains plasmids at low copy number; rop
   4088..4136    +  misc_feature   bom (fragment): basis of mobility region from pBR322
   4137..4416    -  CDS            TcR (fragment): tetracycline efflux protein; tet; confers resistance to tetracycline
   4644..4662    +  promoter       SP6 promoter: promoter for bacteriophage SP6 RNA polymerase
