[The description below was written by a language model from this plasmid's Addgene catalogue record and pLannotate feature annotations shown in this document.]
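Description:
pSP64-GFP-ePDZ-CAAX is an in vitro transcription plasmid built on the pSP64 backbone, intended as a template for synthesizing mRNA that is microinjected into embryos of the sea urchin S. purpuratus for optogenetic experiments. It is maintained in E. coli through a high-copy ColE1/pUC-type origin and selected with ampicillin via the β-lactamase gene. The remaining annotated backbone elements (lac promoter/operator and CAP site, and fragments of lacI, rop, bom and the tetracycline resistance gene) are non-functional or incidental vector remnants.

Although the catalogue lists the promoter as unknown, the feature table shows an SP6 RNA polymerase promoter near the end of the circular sequence. It lies immediately upstream of the transcription unit, which begins at position 1. That unit opens with the Xenopus β-globin 5′-UTR, a translational enhancer, and closes with the matching β-globin 3′-UTR, a pairing commonly used to improve the stability and translation of injected synthetic mRNA. Between them lies an EGFP coding sequence followed by a fragment of the human ERBIN protein and a fibronectin-like fragment. Together these two are consistent with the engineered ePDZ module, an Erbin PDZ domain paired with a fibronectin-type scaffold that serves as a binding partner in light-inducible dimerization systems. The CAAX membrane-targeting motif named in the record is too short to be annotated separately, but it would anchor the fusion at the plasma membrane, with EGFP reporting its position. The insert field names a Lifeact element, yet neither the plasmid name nor the annotation shows one ahead of EGFP, so its presence is not supported by the feature table.
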