Addgene plasmid #135603: pSP64-GFP-ePDZ-CAAX
Purpose: Expression of GFP-ePDZ-CAAX mRNA for microinjection to be used for optogenetics in S. purpuratus
Depositing lab: Mamiko Yajima. Depositing organization: Brown University. Publication: An optogenetic approach to control protein localization during embryogenesis of the sea urchin. Uchida A, Yajima M. Dev Biol. 2018 Sep 1;441(1):19-30. doi: 10.1016/j.ydbio.2018.06.015. Epub 2018 Jun 26. PubMed 29958898.
Backbone
  Vector backbone: pSP64
  Vector type: In vitro transcription (mRNA synthesis)
Growth in bacteria
  Bacterial resistance: Ampicillin, 100 μg/mL
  Growth temperature: 37°C
  Growth strain: DH5alpha
  Copy number: High Copy
Gene/Insert
  Gene/Insert name: Lifeact-GFP-ePDZ-CAAX
  Species: Synthetic; S. purpuratus
  Promoter: Unknown
  Tag / fusion protein: EGFP (C terminal on insert); ePDZ (C terminal on insert); CAAX (C terminal on insert)
  Cloning method: Gibson Cloning
  Sequencing primers: 5′ Unknown
Terms and licenses: Academic/Nonprofit Terms; Industry Terms: Not Available to Industry
How to cite: pSP64-GFP-ePDZ-CAAX was a gift from Mamiko Yajima (Addgene plasmid # 135603 ; http://n2t.net/addgene:135603 ; RRID:Addgene_135603)
